Addgene plasmid #206999: pML646
Purpose: Contains mAID-tag, mouse Ptbp1-specific homology arms and blasticidin S resistance gene.
Depositing lab: Eugene Makeyev. Depositing organization: King's College London. Publication: Protocol for auxin-inducible depletion of the RNA-binding protein PTBP1 in mouse embryonic stem cells. Kainov Y, Zhuravskaya A, Makeyev EV. STAR Protoc. 2023 Oct 18;4(4):102644. doi: 10.1016/j.xpro.2023.102644. PubMed 37862173.
Backbone
  Vector backbone: pML48
  Vector type: Unspecified
  Selectable markers: Blasticidin
Growth in bacteria
  Bacterial resistance: Ampicillin, 100 μg/mL
  Growth temperature: 37°C
  Growth strain: DH5alpha
  Copy number: Unknown
Gene/Insert
  Gene/Insert name: BSD resistance
  Insert size (bp): 399
  Cloning method: Restriction Enzyme; 5′ cloning site NheI (not destroyed); 3′ cloning site Acc65I (not destroyed)
  Sequencing primers: 5′ cgctgttctcctcttcctca
Terms and licenses: Academic/Nonprofit Terms; Industry Terms: Not Available to Industry
How to cite: pML646 was a gift from Eugene Makeyev (Addgene plasmid # 206999 ; http://n2t.net/addgene:206999 ; RRID:Addgene_206999)
