[The description below was written by a language model from this plasmid's Addgene catalogue record and pLannotate feature annotations shown in this document.]
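Description:
pML646 is a homology-directed repair donor plasmid for knocking a mini auxin-inducible degron (mAID) tag into the mouse Ptbp1 locus, built on the pML48 backbone. The record lists the vector type as unspecified, but the annotated elements (f1 ori, T7 and T3 promoters flanking the insert region, lacZα fragment and lac promoter/operator) are typical of a phagemid-style cloning vector. It is propagated in E. coli through a high-copy ColE1/pUC-type origin with ampicillin selection from the AmpR (β-lactamase) gene.

The payload begins with Ptbp1 sequence, annotated as two coding fragments, which serves as the upstream homology arm and runs into the mini-AID coding sequence, the minimal degron from Arabidopsis IAA17. This layout suggests a tag at the C-terminal end of PTBP1, although the record does not say so explicitly. Downstream lies a selection cassette bracketed by two minimal FRT sites. It contains an SV40 fragment and SV40 poly(A) signal, followed by a mouse PGK promoter driving the 399 bp blasticidin S deaminase gene (BSD, cloned between NheI and Acc65I) with a bGH poly(A) signal. The unannotated stretch between the second FRT site and the T3 promoter presumably holds the downstream Ptbp1 homology arm mentioned in the catalogue entry. The FRT sites should allow FLP recombinase to excise the cassette after blasticidin selection of targeted clones.

According to the associated publication title, the plasmid is used for auxin-inducible depletion of the RNA-binding protein PTBP1 in mouse embryonic stem cells. Degradation of an mAID-tagged protein requires the TIR1 auxin receptor, which this plasmid does not carry.
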