Features (pLannotate 1.2.2; 22 found; start..end, strand, type, name):
      4..432     +  rep_origin     f1 ori (sequence partly withheld): f1 bacteriophage origin of replication; arrow indicates direction of (+) strand synthesis
    463..618     -  CDS            lacZα (fragment): LacZα fragment of β-galactosidase; lacZ fragment
    626..644     +  promoter       T7 promoter: promoter for bacteriophage T7 RNA polymerase
    658..1017    +  CDS            Ptbp1 (fragment): PTBP1_RAT - Also known as Ptb, Pybp, Tbfii. Experimental evidence at protein level: Swiss-Prot protein existence level 1. Plays a role in pre-mRNA splicing and in the regulation of alternative splicing events. Activates exon skipping of its own pre- mRNA during muscle cell differentiation. Binds to the polypyrimidine tract of introns. May promote RNA looping when bound to two separate polypyrimidine tracts in the same pre-mRNA. May promote the binding of U2 snRNP to pre-mRNA. Cooperates with RAVER1 to modulate switching between mutually exclusive exons during maturation of the TPM1 pre- mRNA.
   1104..1235    +  CDS            Ptbp1 (fragment): PTBP1_MOUSE - Also known as Ptb. Experimental evidence at protein level: Swiss-Prot protein existence level 1. Plays a role in pre-mRNA splicing and in the regulation of alternative splicing events. Activates exon skipping of its own pre- mRNA during muscle cell differentiation. Binds to the polypyrimidine tract of introns. May promote RNA looping when bound to two separate polypyrimidine tracts in the same pre-mRNA. May promote the binding of U2 snRNP to pre-mRNA. Cooperates with RAVER1 to modulate switching between mutually exclusive exons during maturation of the TPM1 pre- mRNA. Represses t
   1254..1457    +  CDS            mini-AID: minimal degron from the auxin-responsive IAA17 protein of Arabidopsis thaliana (Kubota et al., 2013) acts as an auxin-inducible degron (AID) in the presence of TIR1
   1467..1500    +  protein_bind   FRT (minimal): supports FLP-mediated excision but not integration (Turan and Bode, 2011) FLP recombinase from the Saccharomyces cerevisiae 2μ plasmid
   1504..1580    +  CDS            large T antigen (fragment): large T antigen from SV40 (simian virus 40)
   1603..1724    +  polyA_signal   SV40 poly(A) signal: SV40 polyadenylation signal
   1736..2235    +  promoter       PGK promoter: mouse phosphoglycerate kinase 1 promoter
   2285..2683    +  CDS            BSD: blasticidin S deaminase; Aspergillus terreus BSD; confers resistance to blasticidin
   2688..2705    +  misc_feature   MCS (fragment): pUC18/19 multiple cloning site
   2705..2929    +  polyA_signal   bGH poly(A) signal: bovine growth hormone polyadenylation signal
   2935..2968    +  protein_bind   FRT (minimal): supports FLP-mediated excision but not integration (Turan and Bode, 2011) FLP recombinase from the Saccharomyces cerevisiae 2μ plasmid
   3546..3564    -  promoter       T3 promoter: promoter for bacteriophage T3 RNA polymerase
   3609..3625    -  protein_bind   lac operator: The lac repressor binds to the lac operator to inhibit transcription in E. coli. This inhibition can be relieved by adding lactose or isopropyl-β-D-thiogalactopyranoside (IPTG). lac repressor encoded by lacI
   3633..3663    -  promoter       lac promoter: promoter for the E. coli lac operon
   3678..3699    -  protein_bind   CAP binding site: CAP binding activates transcription in the presence of cAMP. E. coli catabolite activator protein
   3712..3804    -  CDS            lacI (fragment): lac repressor; lacI; The lac repressor binds to the lac operator to inhibit transcription in E. coli. This inhibition can be relieved by adding lactose or isopropyl-β-D-thiogalactopyranoside (IPTG).
   3987..4575    -  rep_origin     ori: high-copy-number ColE1/pMB1/pBR322/pUC origin of replication
   4746..5606    -  CDS            AmpR: β-lactamase; bla; confers resistance to ampicillin, carbenicillin, and related antibiotics
   5607..5711    -  promoter       AmpR promoter: bla
>Addgene plasmid #206999 | pML646 | addgene full sequence | sequence record 409725 | Addgene NGS Result
CTG
[124 nt withheld, positions 4-127]
C
[91 nt withheld, positions 129-219]
A
[49 nt withheld, positions 221-269]
CCTTTGACGTTGGAGTCCACGTTCTTT
[37 nt withheld, positions 297-333]
ACCCTATCTCGGTCTATTCTTTTGATTTATAAGGGATTTTGCCGATTTCGGCCTATTGGTTAAAAAATGA
GCTGATTTAACAAAAATTTAACGCGAATTTTAACAAAATATTAACGCTTACAATTTCCATTCGCCATTCA
GGCTGCGCAACTGTTGGGAAGGGCGATCGGTGCGGGCCTCTTCGCTATTACGCCAGCTGGCGAAAGGGGG
ATGTGCTGCAAGGCGATTAAGTTGGGTAACGCCAGGGTTTTCCCAGTCACGACGTTGTAAAACGACGGCC
AGTGAGCGCGCGTAATACGACTCACTATAGGGCGAATTGGAGCTCGCATTACACTGTCCAAGCATCAGAG
TGTGCAGCTGCCTCGGGAGGGTCAGGAGGACCAGGGCCTGACCAAGGACTATGGCAGCTCCCCGCTGCAC
CGCTTCAAGAAACCAGGCTCCAAGAACTTCCAGAACATCTTTCCACCCTCAGCTACCCTGCACCTCTCCA
ACATCCCGTAAGTCAGCCAGAGGTCTTGTTTGTGGGTGGGCCACGAAGGGCTCCTGATCTCCCCCACCCC
ATCCCCGTGTGAGCCCAGGCCGATGGCTCCCGTCTGTCTCTGCAGGCCCTCTGTGTCAGAGGACGACCTC
AAGAGCCTCTTCTCCAGCAACGGTGGTGTGGTCAAAGGCTTCAAGTTCTTCCAGTGAGTAAAGCCCTGCC
TTTCGTCCTCCACCCTTAACCCTACCCCAAACCTGCAGGTTTAGCTGACTACCCCCCACTCCACCCCTGC
AGGAAGGACCGCAAGATGGCACTGATCCAGATGGGCTCTGTGGAGGAGGCTGTGCAGGCGCTGATTGAAC
TGCACAACCATGACCTGGGCGAGAACCACCACCTGCGAGTGTCCTTTTCCAAGTCCACCATCGGATCCGG
TGCAGGCGCCAAGGAGAAGAGTGCTTGTCCTAAAGATCCAGCCAAACCTCCGGCCAAGGCACAAGTTGTG
GGATGGCCACCGGTGAGATCATACCGGAAGAACGTGATGGTTTCCTGCCAAAAATCAAGCGGTGGCCCGG
AGGCGGCGGCGTTCGTGAAGGTATCAATGGACGGAGCACCGTACTTGAGGAAAATCGATTTGAGGATGTA
TAAATAATCTAGCGAAGTTCCTATTCTCTAGAAAGTATAGGAACTTCGATATCAGCCATACCACATTTGT
AGAGGTTTTACTTGCTTTAAAAAACCTCCCACACCTCCCCCTGAACCTGAAACATAAAATGAATGCAATT
GTTGTTGTTAACTTGTTTATTGCAGCTTATAATGGTTACAAATAAAGCAATAGCATCACAAATTTCACAA
ATAAAGCATTTTTTTCACTGCATTCTAGTTGTGGTTTGTCCAAACTCATCAATGTATCTTAAGAATTCTA
CCGGGTAGGGGAGGCGCTTTTCCCAAGGCAGTCTGGAGCATGCGCTTTAGCAGCCCCGCTGGGCACTTGG
CGCTACACAAGTGGCCTCTGGCCTCGCACACATTCCACATCCACCGGTAGGCGCCAACCGACTCCGTTCT
TTGGTGGCCCCTTCGCGCCACCTTCTACTCCTCCCCTAGTCAGGAAGTTCCCCCCCGCCCCGCAGCTCGC
GTCGTGCAGGACGTGACAAATGGAAGTAGCACGTCTCACTAGTCTCGTGCAGATGGACAGCACCGCTGAG
CAATGGAAGCGGGTAGGCCTTTGGGGCAGCGGCCAATAGCAGCTTTGCTCCTTCGCTTTCTGGGCTCAGA
GGCTGGGAAGGGGTGGGTCCGGGGGCGGGCTCAGGGGCGGGCTCAGGGGCGGGGCGGGCGCCCGAAGGTC
CTCCGGAGGCCCGGCATTCTGCACGCTTCAAAAGCGCACGTCTGCCGCGCTGTTCTCCTCTTCCTCATCT
CCGGGCCTTTCGACCTGCATCCATCTAGATCTCGAGCAGCTGAAGCTTACCGCTAGCCACCATGGCCAAG
CCTTTGTCTCAAGAAGAATCCACCCTCATTGAAAGAGCAACGGCTACAATCAACAGCATCCCCATCTCTG
AAGACTACAGCGTCGCCAGCGCAGCTCTCTCTAGCGACGGCCGCATCTTCACTGGTGTCAATGTATATCA
TTTTACTGGGGGACCTTGTGCAGAACTCGTGGTGCTGGGCACTGCTGCTGCTGCGGCAGCTGGCAACCTG
ACTTGTATCGTCGCGATCGGAAATGAGAACAGGGGCATCTTGAGCCCCTGCGGACGGTGCCGACAGGTGC
TTCTCGATCTGCATCCTGGGATCAAAGCCATAGTGAAGGACAGTGATGGACAGCCGACGGCAGTTGGGAT
TCGTGAATTGCTGCCCTCTGGTTATGTGTGGGAGGGCTAAGCACAATTCGAGCTCGGTACCCTGTGCCTT
CTAGTTGCCAGCCATCTGTTGTTTGCCCCTCCCCCGTGCCTTCCTTGACCCTGGAAGGTGCCACTCCCAC
TGTCCTTTCCTAATAAAATGAGGAAATTGCATCGCATTGTCTGAGTAGGTGTCATTCTATTCTGGGGGGT
GGGGTGGGGCAGGACAGCAAGGGGGAGGATTGGGAAGACAATAGCAGGCATGCTGGGGATGCGGTGGGCT
CTATGGTCGACGAAGTTCCTATTCTCTAGAAAGTATAGGAACTTCGAACCTGTGGGCCTGCATCAGCTTC
CACCATTCCAGAAAAGCCACTTTAAAAAGCAGCTGAAGTGACCTTACAGACCAGAGATTTTATTTTTTTA
AAGAGAGATCAGTTTACCTGTTTTTAAAAAAATTAAATCTAGCCCACTCTGCAGTGGCAGGAAATGGCTT
GGACCACAGAGGCCCAGTCAATCCCAGCACCATGCCTTGAGGGGCTCAGGCGTGAGGCCACAGCGGTGCC
CCAAACATAGCCGCTTTCTGTGCCTTACAAACCAGCGTGCCTCATGGCCGTACACCCACCCTCTAAGGCC
ACCAGTTGTCTCTAGACCTGCAGGTGAGCCAGGTGGCCTATACATAGGCTCCCCAATGCTGTGCAAGAGC
TGGGGCCACTCCCCTACACCCTTATAATCAAGTGACATGATTCTCCCATGTCCCTGGCCAGCCCGGAGGG
TCCAGGCCATCCTCAGCTGCCGAGCCTCATTGTGACCTTTGTATTCTATTCCGTGTGGTCACAGACACCT
GTGCCTAGCAATATTTCCACTTGACCAAATACCCGAATCCTAGGTGTACCCAGCTTTTGTTCCCTTTAGT
GAGGGTTAATTGCGCGCTTGGCGTAATCATGGTCATAGCTGTTTCCTGTGTGAAATTGTTATCCGCTCAC
AATTCCACACAACATACGAGCCGGAAGCATAAAGTGTAAAGCCTGGGGTGCCTAATGAGTGAGCTAACTC
ACATTAATTGCGTTGCGCTCACTGCCCGCTTTCCAGTCGGGAAACCTGTCGTGCCAGCTGCATTAATGAA
TCGGCCAACGCGCGGGGAGAGGCGGTTTGCGTATTGGGCGCTCTTCCGCTTCCTCGCTCACTGACTCGCT
GCGCTCGGTCGTTCGGCTGCGGCGAGCGGTATCAGCTCACTCAAAGGCGGTAATACGGTTATCCACAGAA
TCAGGGGATAACGCAGGAAAGAACATGTGAGCAAAAGGCCAGCAAAAGGCCAGGAACCGTAAAAAGGCCG
CGTTGCTGGCGTTTTTCCATAGGCTCCGCCCCCCTGACGAGCATCACAAAAATCGACGCTCAAGTCAGAG
GTGGCGAAACCCGACAGGACTATAAAGATACCAGGCGTTTCCCCCTGGAAGCTCCCTCGTGCGCTCTCCT
GTTCCGACCCTGCCGCTTACCGGATACCTGTCCGCCTTTCTCCCTTCGGGAAGCGTGGCGCTTTCTCATA
GCTCACGCTGTAGGTATCTCAGTTCGGTGTAGGTCGTTCGCTCCAAGCTGGGCTGTGTGCACGAACCCCC
CGTTCAGCCCGACCGCTGCGCCTTATCCGGTAACTATCGTCTTGAGTCCAACCCGGTAAGACACGACTTA
TCGCCACTGGCAGCAGCCACTGGTAACAGGATTAGCAGAGCGAGGTATGTAGGCGGTGCTACAGAGTTCT
TGAAGTGGTGGCCTAACTACGGCTACACTAGAAGAACAGTATTTGGTATCTGCGCTCTGCTGAAGCCAGT
TACCTTCGGAAAAAGAGTTGGTAGCTCTTGATCCGGCAAACAAACCACCGCTGGTAGCGGTGGTTTTTTT
GTTTGCAAGCAGCAGATTACGCGCAGAAAAAAAGGATCTCAAGAAGATCCTTTGATCTTTTCTACGGGGT
CTGACGCTCAGTGGAACGAAAACTCACGTTAAGGGATTTTGGTCATGAGATTATCAAAAAGGATCTTCAC
CTAGATCCTTTTAAATTAAAAATGAAGTTTTAAATCAATCTAAAGTATATATGAGTAAACTTGGTCTGAC
AGTTACCAATGCTTAATCAGTGAGGCACCTATCTCAGCGATCTGTCTATTTCGTTCATCCATAGTTGCCT
GACTCCCCGTCGTGTAGATAACTACGATACGGGAGGGCTTACCATCTGGCCCCAGTGCTGCAATGATACC
GCGAGACCCACGCTCACCGGCTCCAGATTTATCAGCAATAAACCAGCCAGCCGGAAGGGCCGAGCGCAGA
AGTGGTCCTGCAACTTTATCCGCCTCCATCCAGTCTATTAATTGTTGCCGGGAAGCTAGAGTAAGTAGTT
CGCCAGTTAATAGTTTGCGCAACGTTGTTGCCATTGCTACAGGCATCGTGGTGTCACGCTCGTCGTTTGG
TATGGCTTCATTCAGCTCCGGTTCCCAACGATCAAGGCGAGTTACATGATCCCCCATGTTGTGCAAAAAA
GCGGTTAGCTCCTTCGGTCCTCCGATCGTTGTCAGAAGTAAGTTGGCCGCAGTGTTATCACTCATGGTTA
TGGCAGCACTGCATAATTCTCTTACTGTCATGCCATCCGTAAGATGCTTTTCTGTGACTGGTGAGTACTC
AACCAAGTCATTCTGAGAATAGTGTATGCGGCGACCGAGTTGCTCTTGCCCGGCGTCAATACGGGATAAT
ACCGCGCCACATAGCAGAACTTTAAAAGTGCTCATCATTGGAAAACGTTCTTCGGGGCGAAAACTCTCAA
GGATCTTACCGCTGTTGAGATCCAGTTCGATGTAACCCACTCGTGCACCCAACTGATCTTCAGCATCTTT
TACTTTCACCAGCGTTTCTGGGTGAGCAAAAACAGGAAGGCAAAATGCCGCAAAAAAGGGAATAAGGGCG
ACACGGAAATGTTGAATACTCATACTCTTCCTTTTTCAATATTATTGAAGCATTTATCAGGGTTATTGTC
TCATGAGCGGATACATATTTGAATGTATTTAGAAAAATAAACAAATAGGGGTTCCGCGCACATTTCCCCG
AAAAGTGCCAC
